>Addgene plasmid #118567 | pMRE-Tn7-153 | addgene full sequence | sequence record 226500 | Addgene NGS Result
ATGGTGAGCAAGGGCGAGGAGCTGTTCACCGGGGTGGTGCCCATCCTGGTCGAGCTGGACGGCGACGTAA
ACGGCCACAAGTTCAGCGTGTCCGGCGAGGGCGAGGGCGATGCCACCTACGGCAAGCTGACCCTGAAGCT
GATCTGCACCACCGGCAAGCTGCCCGTGCCCTGGCCCACCCTCGTGACCACCCTGGGCTACGGCGTGCAG
TGCTTCGCCCGCTACCCCGACCACATGAAGCAGCACGACTTCTTCAAGTCCGCCATGCCCGAAGGCTACG
TCCAGGAGCGCACCATCTTCTTCAAGGACGACGGCAACTACAAGACCCGCGCCGAGGTGAAGTTCGAGGG
CGACACCCTGGTGAACCGCATCGAGCTGAAGGGCATCGACTTCAAGGAGGACGGCAACATCCTGGGGCAC
AAGCTGGAGTACAACTACAACAGCCACAACGTCTATATCACCGCCGACAAGCAGAAGAACGGCATCAAGG
CCAACTTCAAGATCCGCCACAACATCGAGGACGGCGGCGTGCAGCTCGCCGACCACTACCAGCAGAACAC
CCCCATCGGCGACGGCCCCGTGCTGCTGCCCGACAACCACTACCTGAGCTACCAGTCCAAGCTGAGCAAA
GACCCCAACGAGAAGCGCGATCACATGGTCCTGCTGGAGTTCGTGACCGCCGCCGGGATCACTCTCGGCA
TGGACGAGCTGTACAAGTAAGTAATTAGCTGAGCTTGGACTCCTGTTGATAGATCCAGTAATGACCTCAG
AACTCCATCTGGATTTGTTCAGAACGCTCGGTTGCCGCCGGGCGTTTTTTATTGGTGAGAATCCAAGCTA
GCTTGGCGAGATTTTCAGGAGCTAAGGAAGCTAAAATGGAGAAAAAAATCACTGGATATACCACCGTTGA
TATATCCCAATGGCATCGTAAAGAACATTTTGAGGCATTTCAGTCAGTTGCTCAATGTACCTATAACCAG
ACCGTTCAGCTGGATATTACGGCCTTTTTAAAGACCGTAAAGAAAAATAAGCACAAGTTTTATCCGGCCT
TTATTCACATTCTTGCCCGCCTGATGAATGCTCATCCGGAATTTCGTATGGCAATGAAAGACGGTGAGCT
GGTGATATGGGATAGTGTTCACCCTTGTTACACCGTTTTCCATGAGCAAACTGAAACGTTTTCATCGCTC
TGGAGTGAATACCACGACGATTTCCGGCAGTTTCTACACATATATTCGCAAGATGTGGCGTGTTACGGTG
AAAACCTGGCCTATTTCCCTAAAGGGTTTATTGAGAATATGTTTTTCGTCTCAGCCAATCCCTGGGTGAG
TTTCACCAGTTTTGATTTAAACGTGGCCAATATGGACAACTTCTTCGCCCCCGTTTTCACCATGGGCAAA
TATTATACGCAAGGCGACAAGGTGCTGATGCCGCTGGCGATTCAGGTTCATCATGCCGTTTGTGATGGCT
TCCATGTCGGCAGAATGCTTAATGAATTACAACAGTACTGCGATGAGTGGCAGGGCGGGGCGTAATTTTT
TTAAGGCAGTTATTGGTGCCCTTAAACGCCTGGGGTAATGACTCTCTAGCTTGAGGCATCAAATAAAACG
AAAGGCTCAGTCGAAAGACTGGGCCTTTCGTTTTATCTGTTGTTTGTCGGTGAACGCTCTCCTGAGTAGG
ACAAATCCGCCGCTAGGAGCTTGCGGCCGCCAGGGGTCAATAGCGGCCGCCACTCGAGCACCTAGGAGGC
GCGCCACGGCCGCGTCGACCCCACGCCCCTCTTTAATACGACGGGCAATTTGCACTTCAGAAAATGAAGA
GTTTGCTTTAGCCATAACAAAAGTCCAGTATGCTTTTTCACAGCATAACTGGACTGATTTCAGTTTACAA
CTATTCTGTCTAGTTTAAGACTTTATTGTCATAGTTTAGATCTATTTTGTTCAGTTTAAGACTTTATTGT
CCGCCCACAGGCCACGATGCGTCCGGCGTAGAGGATCTGCTCATGTTTGACAGCTTATCATCGATGCATA
ATGTGCCTGTCAAATGGACGAAGCAGGGATTCTGCAAACCCTATGCTACTCCGTCAAGCCGTCAATTGTC
TGATTCGTTACCAATTATGACAACTTGACGGCTACATCATTCACTTTTTCTTCACAACCGGCACGGAACT
CGCTCGGGCTGGCCCCGGTGCATTTTTTAAATACCCGCGAGAAATAGAGTTGATCGTCAAAACCAACATT
GCGACCGACGGTGGCGATAGGCATCCGGGTGGTGCTCAAAAGCAGCTTCGCCTGGCTGATACGTTGGTCC
TCGCGCCAGCTTAAGACGCTAATCCCTAACTGCTGGCGGAAAAGATGTGACAGACGCGACGGCGACAAGC
AAACATGCTGTGCGACGCTGGCGATATCAAAATTGCTGTCTGCCAGGTGATCGCTGATGTACTGACAAGC
CTCGCGTACCCGATTATCCATCGGTGGATGGAGCGACTCGTTAATCGCTTCCATGCGCCGCAGTAACAAT
TGCTCAAGCAGATTTATCGCCAGCAGCTCCGAATAGCGCCCTTCCCCTTGCCCGGCGTTAATGATTTGCC
CAAACAGGTCGCTGAAATGCGGCTGGTGCGCTTCATCCGGGCGAAAGAACCCCGTATTGGCAAATATTGA
CGGCCAGTTAAGCCATTCATGCCAGTAGGCGCGCGGACGAAAGTAAACCCACTGGTGATACCATTCGCGA
GCCTCCGGATGACGACCGTAGTGATGAATCTCTCCTGGCGGGAACAGCAAAATATCACCCGGTCGGCAAA
CAAATTCTCGTCCCTGATTTTTCACCACCCCCTGACCGCGAATGGTGAGATTGAGAATATAACCTTTCAT
TCCCAGCGGTCGGTCGATAAAAAAATCGAGATAACCGTTGGCCTCAATCGGCGTTAAACCCGCCACCAGA
TGGGCATTAAACGAGTATCCCGGCAGCAGGGGATCATTTTGCGCTTCAGCCATACTTTTCATACTCCCGC
CATTCAGAGAAGAAACCAATTGTCCATATTGCATCAGACATTGCCGTCACTGCGTCTTTTACTGGCTCTT
CTCGCTAACCAAACCGGTAACCCCGCTTATTAAAAGCATTCTGTAACAAAGCGGGACCAAAGCCATGACA
AAAACGCGTAACAAAAGTGTCTATAATCACGGCAGAAAAGTCCACATTGATTATTTGCACGGCGTCACAC
TTTGCTATGCCATAGCATTTTTATCCATAAGATTAGCGGATCCTACCTGACGCTTTTTATCGCAACTCTC
TACTGTTTCTCCATACCCGTTTTTTTGGGCTAGCGAATTCGAGCTCGGTACCCAAGTCTTAAACTAGACA
GAATAGTTGTAAACTGAAATCAGTCCAGTTATGCTGTGAAAAAGCATACTGGACTTTTGTTATGGCTAAA
GCAAACTCTTCATTTTCTGAAGTGCAAATTGCCCGTCGTATTAAAGAGGGGCGTGGCCAAGGGCATGGTA
AAGACTATATTCCATGGCTAACAGTACAAGAAGTTCCTTCTTCAGGTCGTTCCCACCGTATTTATTCTCA
TAAGACGGGACGAGTCCATCATTTGCTATCTGACTTAGAGCTTGCTGTTTTTCTCAGTCTTGAGTGGGAG
AGCAGCGTGCTAGATATACGCGAGCAGTTCCCCTTATTACCTAGTGATACCAGGCAGATTGCAATAGATA
GTGGTATTAAGCATCCTGTTATTCGTGGTGTAGATCAGGTTATGTCTACTGATTTTTTAGTGGACTGCAA
AGATGGTCCTTTTGAGCAGTTTGCTATTCAAGTCAAACCTGCAGCAGCCTTACAAGACGAGCGTACCTTA
GAAAAACTAGAACTAGAGCGTCGCTATTGGCAGCAAAAGCAAATTCCTTGGTTCATTTTTACTGATAAAG
AAATAAATCCCGTAGTAAAAGAAAATATTGAATGGCTTTATTCAGTGAAAACAGAAGAAGTTTCTGCGGA
GCTTTTAGCACAACTATCCCCATTGGCCCATATCCTGCAAGAAAAAGGAGATGAAAACATTATCAATGTC
TGTAAGCAGGTTGATATTGCTTATGATTTGGAGTTAGGCAAAACATTGAGTGAGATACGAGCCTTAACCG
CAAATGGTTTTATTAAGTTCAATATTTATAAGTCTTTCAGGGCAAATAAGTGTGCAGATCTCTGTATTAG
CCAAGTAGTGAATATGGAGGAGTTGCGCTATGTGGCAAATTAATGAGGTTGTGCTATTTGATAATGATCC
GTATCGCATTTTGGCTATAGAGGATGGCCAAGTTGTCTGGATGCAAATAAGCGCTGATAAAGGAGTTCCA
CAAGCTAGGGCTGAGTTGTTGCTAATGCAGTATTTAGATGAAGGCCGCTTAGTTAGAACTGATGACCCTT
ATGTACATCTTGATTTAGAAGAGCCGTCTGTAGATTCTGTCAGCTTCCAGAAGCGCGAGGAGGATTATCG
AAAAATTCTTCCTATTATTAATAGTAAGGATCGTTTCGACCCTAAAGTCAGAAGCGAACTCGTTGAGCAT
GTGGTCCAAGAACATAAGGTTACTAAGGCTACAGTTTATAAGTTGTTACGCCGTTACTGGCAGCGTGGTC
AAACGCCTAATGCATTAATTCCTGACTACAAAAACAGCGGTGCACCAGGGGAAAGACGTTCAGCGACAGG
AACAGCAAAGATTGGCCGAGCCAGAGAATATGGTAAGGGTGAAGGAACCAAGGTAACGCCCGAGATTGAA
CGCCTTTTTAGGTTGACCATAGAAAAGCACCTGTTAAATCAAAAAGGTACAAAGACCACCGTTGCCTATA
GACGATTTGTGGACTTGTTTGCTCAGTATTTTCCTCGCATTCCCCAAGAGGATTACCCAACACTACGTCA
GTTTCGTTATTTTTATGATCGAGAATACCCTAAAGCTCAGCGCTTAAAGTCTAGAGTTAAAGCAGGGGTA
TATAAAAAAGACGTACGACCCTTAAGTAGTACAGCCACTTCTCAGGCGTTAGGCCCTGGGAGTCGTTATG
AGATTGATGCCACGATTGCTGATATTTATTTAGTGGATCATCATGATCGCCAAAAAATCATAGGAAGACC
AACGCTTTACATTGTGATTGATGTGTTTAGTCGGATGATCACGGGCTTTTATATCGGCTTTGAAAATCCG
TCTTATGTGGTGGCGATGCAGGCTTTTGTAAATGCTTGCTCTGACAAAACGGCCATTTGTGCCCAGCATG
ATATTGAGATTAGTAGCTCAGACTGGCCGTGTGTAGGTTTGCCAGATGTGTTGCTAGCGGACCGTGGCGA
ATTAATGAGTCATCAGGTCGAAGCCTTAGTTTCTAGTTTTAATGTGCGAGTGGAAAGTGCTCCACCTAGA
CGTGGCGATGCTAAAGGCATAGTGGAAAGCACTTTTAGAACACTACAAGCCGAGTTTAAGTCCTTTGCAC
CTGGCATTGTAGAGGGCAGTCGGATCAAAAGCCATGGTGAAACAGACTATAGGTTAGATGCATCTCTGTC
GGTATTTGAGTTCACACAAATTATTTTGCGTACGATCTTATTCAGAAATAACCATCTGGTGATGGATAAA
TACGATCGAGATGCTGATTTTCCTACAGATTTACCGTCTATTCCTGTCCAGCTATGGCAATGGGGTATGC
AGCATCGTACAGGTAGTTTAAGGGCTGTGGAGCAAGAGCAGTTGCGAGTAGCGTTACTGCCTCGCCGAAA
GGTCTCTATTTCTTCATTTGGCGTTAATTTGTGGGGTTTGTATTACTCGGGGTCAGAGATTCTGCGTGAG
GGTTGGTTGCAGCGGAGCACTGATATAGCTAGACCTCAACATTTAGAAGCGGCTTATGACCCAGTGCTGG
TTGATACGATTTATTTGTTTCCGCAAGTTGGCAGCCGTGTATTTTGGCGCTGTAATCTGACGGAACGTAG
TCGGCAGTTTAAAGGTCTCTCATTTTGGGAGGTTTGGGATATACAAGCACAAGAAAAACACAATAAAGCC
AATGCGAAGCAGGATGAGTTAACTAAACGCAGGGAGCTTGAGGCGTTTATTCAGCAAACCATTCAGAAAG
CGAATAAGTTAACGCCCAGTACTACTGAGCCCAAATCAACACGCATTAAGCAGATTAAAACTAATAAAAA
AGAAGCCGTGACCTCGGAGCGTAAAAAACGTGCGGAGCATTTGAAGCCAAGCTCTTCAGGTGATGAGGCT
AAAGTTATTCCTTTCAACGCAGTGGAAGCGGATGATCAAGAAGATTACAGCCTACCCACATACGTGCCTG
AATTATTTCAGGATCCACCAGAAAAGGATGAGTCATGAGTGCTACCCGGATTCAAGCAGTTTATCGTGAT
ACGGGGGTAGAGGCTTATCGTGATAATCCTTTTATCGAGGCCTTACCACCATTACAAGAGTCAGTGAATA
GTGCTGCATCACTGAAATCCTCTTTACAGCTTACTTCCTCTGACTTGCAAAAGTCCCGTGTTATCAGAGC
TCATACCATTTGTCGTATTCCAGATGACTATTTTCAGCCATTAGGTACGCATTTGCTACTAAGTGAGCGT
ATTTCGGTCATGATTCGAGGTGGCTACGTAGGCAGAAATCCTAAAACAGGAGATTTACAAAAGCATTTAC
AAAATGGTTATGAGCGTGTTCAAACGGGAGAGTTGGAGACATTTCGCTTTGAGGAGGCACGATCTACGGC
ACAAAGCTTATTGTTAATTGGTTGTTCTGGTAGTGGGAAGACGACCTCTCTTCATCGTATTCTAGCCACG
TATCCTCAGGTGATTTACCATCGTGAACTCAATGTAGAGCAGGTGGTGTATTTGAAAATAGACTGCTCGC
ATAATGGTTCGCTAAAAGAAATCTGCTTGAATTTTTTCAGAGCGTTGGATCGAGCCTTGGGCTCGAACTA
TGAGCGTCGTTATGGCTTAAAACGTCATGGTATAGAAACCATGTTGGCTTTGATGTCGCAAATAGCCAAT
GCACATGCTTTAGGGTTGTTGGTTATTGATGAAATTCAGCATTTAAGCCGCTCTCGTTCGGGTGGATCTC
AAGAGATGCTGAACTTTTTTGTGACGATGGTGAATATTATTGGCGTACCAGTGATGTTGATTGGTACCCC
TAAAGCACGAGAGATTTTTGAGGCTGATTTGCGGTCTGCACGTAGAGGGGCAGGGTTTGGAGCTATATTC
TGGGATCCTATACAACAAACGCAACGTGGAAAGCCCAATCAAGAGTGGATCGCTTTTACGGATAATCTTT
GGCAATTACAGCTTTTACAACGCAAAGATGCGCTGTTATCGGATGAGGTCCGTGATGTGTGGTATGAGCT
AAGCCAAGGAGTGATGGACATTGTAGTAAAACTTTTTGTACTCGCTCAGCTCCGTGCGCTAGCTTTAGGC
AATGAGCGTATTACCGCTGGTTTATTGCGGCAAGTGTATCAAGATGAGTTAAAGCCTGTGCACCCCATGC
TAGAGGCATTACGCTCGGGTATCCCAGAACGCATTGCTCGTTATTCTGATCTAGTCGTTCCCGAGATTGA
TAAACGGTTAATCCAACTTCAGCTAGATATCGCAGCGATACAAGAACAAACACCAGAAGAAAAAGCCCTT
CAAGAGTTAGATACCGAAGATCAGCGTCATTTATATCTGATGCTGAAAGAGGATTACGATTCAAGCCTGT
TAATTCCCACTATTAAAAAAGCGTTTAGCCAGAATCCAACGATGACAAGACAAAAGTTACTGCCTCTTGT
TTTGCAGTGGTTGATGGAAGGCGAAACGGTAGTGTCAGAACTAGAAAAGCCCTCCAAGAGTAAAAAGGTT
TCGGCTATAAAGGTAGTCAAGCCCAGCGACTGGGATAGCTTGCCTGATACGGATTTACGTTATATCTATT
CACAACGCCAACCTGAAAAAACCATGCATGAACGGTTAAAAGGGAAAGGGGTAATAGTGGATATGGCGAG
CTTATTTAAACAAGCAGGTTAGCCATGAGAAACTTTCCTGTTCCGTACTCGAATGAGCTGATTTATAGCA
CTATTGCACGGGCAGGCGTTTATCAAGGGATTGTTAGTCCTAAGCAGCTGTTGGATGAGGTGTATGGCAA
CCGCAAGGTGGTCGCTACCTTAGGTCTGCCCTCGCATTTAGGTGTGATAGCAAGACATCTACATCAAACA
GGACGTTACGCTGTTCAGCAGCTTATTTATGAGCATACCTTATTCCCTTTATATGCTCCGTTTGTAGGCA
AGGAGCGCCGAGACGAAGCTATTCGGTTAATGGAGTACCAAGCGCAAGGTGCGGTGCATTTAATGCTAGG
AGTCGCTGCTTCTAGAGTTAAGAGCGATAACCGCTTTAGATACTGCCCTGATTGCGTTGCTCTTCAGCTA
AATAGGTATGGGGAAGCCTTTTGGCAACGAGATTGGTATTTGCCCGCTTTGCCATATTGTCCAAAACACG
GTGCTTTAGTCTTCTTTGATAGAGCTGTAGATGATCACCGACATCAATTTTGGGCTTTGGGTCATACTGA
GCTGCTTTCAGACTACCCCAAAGACTCCCTATCTCAATTAACAGCACTAGCTGCTTATATAGCCCCTCTG
TTAGATGCTCCACGAGCGCAAGAGCTTTCCCCAAGCCTTGAGCAGTGGACGCTGTTTTATCAGCGCTTAG
CGCAGGATCTAGGGCTAACCAAAAGCAAGCACATTCGTCATGACTTGGTGGCGGAGAGAGTGAGGCAGAC
TTTTAGTGATGAGGCACTAGAGAAACTGGATTTAAAGTTGGCAGAGAACAAGGACACGTGTTGGCTGAAA
AGTATATTCCGTAAGCATAGAAAAGCCTTTAGTTATTTACAGCATAGTATTGTGTGGCAAGCCTTATTGC
CAAAACTAACGGTTATAGAAGCGCTACAGCAGGCAAGTGCTCTTACTGAGCACTCTATAACGACAAGACC
TGTTAGCCAGTCTGTGCAACCTAACTCTGAAGATTTATCTGTTAAGCATAAAGACTGGCAGCAACTAGTG
CATAAATACCAAGGAATTAAGGCGGCAAGACAGTCTTTAGAGGGTGGGGTGCTATACGCTTGGCTTTACC
GACATGACAGGGATTGGCTAGTTCACTGGAATCAACAGCATCAACAAGAGCGTCTGGCACCCGCCCCTAG
AGTTGATTGGAACCAAAGAGATCGAATTGCTGTACGACAACTATTAAGAATCATAAAGCGTCTAGATAGT
AGCCTTGATCACCCAAGAGCGACATCGAGCTGGCTGTTAAAGCAAACTCCTAACGGAACCTCTCTTGCAA
AAAATCTACAGAAACTGCCTTTGGTAGCGCTTTGCTTAAAGCGTTACTCAGAGAGTGTGGAAGATTATCA
AATTAGACGGATTAGCCAAGCTTTTATTAAGCTTAAACAGGAAGATGTTGAGCTTAGGCGCTGGCGATTA
TTAAGAAGTGCAACGTTATCTAAAGAGCGGATAACTGAGGAAGCACAAAGATTCTTGGAAATGGTTTATG
GGGAAGAGTGAGTGGTTAGGCTAGCTACATTTAATGACAATGTGCAGGTTGTACATATTGGTCATTTATT
CCGTAACTCGGGTCATAAGGAGTGGCGTATTTTTGTTTGGTTTAATCCAATGCAAGAACGGAAATGGACT
CGATTTACTCATTTGCCTTTATTAAGTCGAGCTAAGGTGGTTAACAGTACAACAAAGCAAATAAATAAGG
CGGATCGTGTGATTGAGTTTGAAGCATCGGATCTTCAACGAGCCAAAATAATCGATTTTCCTAATCTCTC
GTCCTTTGCTTCCGTACGCAACAAGGATGGAGCGCAGAGTTCATTTATTTACGAAGCTGAAACACCATAT
AGCAAGACTCGTTATCACATCCCACAGTTAGAGCTAGCTCGGTCATTATTTTTAGGGGATCCTCTAGAGT
CGACCTGCAGGCATGCAAGCTTGGCTGTTTTGGCGGATGAGAGAAGATTTTCAGCCTGATACAGATTAAA
TCAGAACGCAGAAGCGGTCTGATAAAACAGAATTTGCCTGGCGGCAGTAGCGCGGTGGTCCCACCTGACC
CCATGCCGAACTCAGAAGTGAAACGCCGTAGCGCCGATGGTAGTGTGGGGTCTCCCCATGCGAGAGTAGG
GAACTGCCAGGCATCAAATAAAACGAAAGGCTCAGTCGAAAGACTGGGCCTTTCGTTTTATCTGTTGTTT
GTCGGTGAACGCTCTCCTGAGTAGGACAAATCCGCCGGGAGCGGATTTGAACGTTGCGAAGCAACGGCCC
GGAGGGTGGCGGGCAGGACGCCCGCCATAAACTGCCAGGCATCAAATTAAGCAGAAGGCCATCCTGACGG
ATGGCCTTTTTGCGTTTCTACAAACTCTTTTGTTTATTTTTCTAAATACATTCAAATATGTATCCGCTCA
TGAGACAATAACCCTGATAAATGCTTCAATAATATTGAAAAAGGAAGAGTATGAGTATTCAACATTTCCG
TGTCGCCCTTATTCCCTTTTTTGCGGCATTTTGCCTTCCTGTTTTTGCTCACCCAGAAACGCTGGTGAAA
GTAAAAGATGCTGAAGATCAGTTGGGTGCACGAGTGGGTTACATCGAACTGGATCTCAACAGCGGTAAGA
TCCTTGAGAGTTTTCGCCCCGAAGAACGTTTTCCAATGATGAGCACTTTTAAAGTTCTGCTATGTGGCGC
GGTATTATCCCGTGTTGACGCCGGGCAAGAGCAACTCGGTCGCCGCATACACTATTCTCAGAATGACTTG
GTTGAGTACTCACCAGTCACAGAAAAGCATCTTACGGATGGCATGACAGTAAGAGAATTATGCAGTGCTG
CCATAACCATGAGTGATAACACTGCGGCCAACTTACTTCTGACAACGATCGGAGGACCGAAGGAGCTAAC
CGCTTTTTTGCACAACATGGGGGATCATGTAACTCGCCTTGATCGTTGGGAACCGGAGCTGAATGAAGCC
ATACCAAACGACGAGCGTGACACCACGATGCCTGCAGCAATGGCAACAACGTTGCGCAAACTATTAACTG
GCGAACTACTTACTCTAGCTTCCCGGCAACAATTAATAGACTGGATGGAGGCGGATAAAGTTGCAGGACC
ACTTCTGCGCTCGGCCCTTCCGGCTGGCTGGTTTATTGCTGATAAATCTGGAGCCGGTGAGCGTGGGTCT
CGCGGTATCATTGCAGCACTGGGGCCAGATGGTAAGCCCTCCCGTATCGTAGTTATCTACACGACGGGGA
GTCAGGCAACTATGGATGAACGAAATAGACAGATCGCTGAGATAGGTGCCTCACTGATTAAGCATTGGTA
ACTGTCAGACCAAGTTTACTCATATATACTTTAGATTGATT
[125 nt withheld, positions 11382-11506]
CGCCGCCGGCCAGCCTCGCAGAGCAGGATTCCCGTTGAGCACCGCCAGGTGCGAATAAGGGACAGTGAAG
AAGGAACACCCGCTCGCGGGTGGGCCTACTTCACCTATCCTGCCCGGCGGCATCACCGGCGCCACAGGTG
CGGTTGCTGGCGCCTATATCGCCGACATCACCGATGGGGAAGATCGGGCTCGCCACTTCGGGCTCATGAG
CGCTTGTTTCGGCGTGGGTATGGTGGCAGGCCCCGTGGCCGGGGGACTGTTGGGCGCCATCTCCTTGCAT
GCACCATTCCTTGCGGCGGCGGTGCTCAACGGCCTCAACCTACTACTGGGCTGCTTCCTAATGCAGGAGT
CGCATAAGGGAGAGCGTCGATCCCCGACAGTAAGACGGGTAAGCCTGTTGATGATACCGCTGCCTTACTG
GGTGCATTAGCCAGTCTGAATGACCTGTCACGGGATAATCCGAAGTGGTCAGACTGGAAAATCAGAGGGC
AGGAACTGCTGAACAGCAAAAAGTCAGATAGCACCACATAGCAGACCCGCCATAAAACGCCCTGAGAAGC
CCGTGACGGGCTTTTCTTGTATTATGGGTAGTTTCCTTGCATGAATCCATAAAAGGCGCCTGTAGTGCCA
TTTACCCCCATTCACTGCCAGAGCCGTGAGCGCAGCGAACTGAATGTCACGAAAAAGACAGCGACTCAGG
TGCCTGATGGTCGGAGACAAAAGGAATATTCAGCGATTTGCCCGAGCTTGCGAGGGTGCTACTTAAGCCT
TTAGGGTTTTAAGGTCTGTTTTGTAGAGGAGCAAACAGCGTTTGCGACATCCTTTTGTAATACTGCGGAA
CTGACTAAAGTAGTGAGTTATACACAGGGCTGGGATCTATTCTTTTTATCTTTTTTTATTCTTTCTTTAT
TCTATAAATTATAACCACTTGAATATAAACAAAAAAAACACACAAAGGTCTAGCGGAATTTACAGAGGGT
CTAGCAGAATTTACAAGTTTTCCAGCAAAGGTCTAGCAGAATTTACAGATACCCACAACTCAAAGGAAAA
GGACTAGTAATTATCATTGACTAGCCCATCTCAATTGGTATAGTGATTAAAATCACCTAGACCAATTGAG
ATGTATGTCTGAATTAGTTGTTTTCAAAGCAAATGAACTAGCGATTAGTCGCTATGACTTAACGGAGCAT
GAAACCAAGCTAATTTTATGCTGTGTGGCACTACTCAACCCCACGATTGAAAACCCTACAAGGAAAGAAC
GGACGGTATCGTTCACTTATAACCAATACGTTCAGATGATGAACATCAGTAGGGAAAATGCTTATGGTGT
ATTAGCTAAAGCAACCAGAGAGCTGATGACGAGAACTGTGGAAATCAGGAATCCTTTGGTTAAAGGCTTT
GAGATTTTCCAGTGGACAAACTATGCCAAGTTCTCAAGCGAAAAATTAGAATTAGTTTTTAGTGAAGAGA
TATTGCCTTATCTTTTCCAGTTAAAAAAATTCATAAAATATAATCTGGAACATGTTAAGTCTTTTGAAAA
CAAATACTCTATGAGGATTTATGAGTGGTTATTAAAAGAACTAACACAAAAGAAAACTCACAAGGCAAAT
ATAGAGATTAGCCTTGATGAATTTAAGTTCATGTTAATGCTTGAAAATAACTACCATGAGTTTAAAAGGC
TTAACCAATGGGTTTTGAAACCAATAAGTAAAGATTTAAACACTTACAGCAATATGAAATTGGTGGTTGA
TAAGCGAGGCCGCCCGACTGATACGTTGATTTTCCAAGTTGAACTAGATAGACAAATGGATCTCGTAACC
GAACTTGAGAACAACCAGATAAAAATGAATGGTGACAAAATACCAACAACCATTACATCAGATTCCTACC
TACATAACGGACTAAGAAAAACACTACACGATGCTTTAACTGCAAAAATTCAGCTCACCAGTTTTGAGGC
AAAATTTTTGAGTGACATGCAAAGTAAGTATGATCTCAATGGTTCGTTCTCATGGCTCACGCAAAAACAA
CGAACCACACTAGAGAACATACTGGCTAAATACGGAAGGATCTGAGGTTCTTATGGCTCTTGTATCTATC
AGTGAAGCATCAAGACTAACAAACAAAAGTAGAACAACTGTTCACCGTTACATATCAAAGGGAAAACTGT
CCATATGCACAGATGAAAACGGTGTAAAAAAGATAGATACATCAGAGCTTTTACGAGTTTTTGGTGCATT
TAAAGCTGTTCACCATGAACAGATCGACAATGTAACAGATGAACAGCATGTAACACCTAATAGAACAGGT
GAAACCAGTAAAACAAAGCAACTAGAACATGAAATTGAACACCTGAGACAACTTGTTACAGCTCAACAGT
CACACATAGACAGCCTGAAACAGGCGATGCTGCTTATCGAATCAAAGCTGCCGACAACACGGGAGCCAGT
GACGCCTCCCGTGGGGAAAAAATCATGGCAATTCTGGAAGAAATAGCGCTTTCAGCCTGTGGGCGGACAA
AATAGTTGGGAACTGGGAGGGGTGGAAATGGAGTTTTTAAGGATTATTTAGGGAAGAGTGACAAAATAGA
TGGGAACTGGGTGTAGCGTCGTAAGCTAATACGAAAATTAAAAATGACAAAATAGTTTGGAACTAGATTT
CACTTATCTGGTTGGTCGACACTAGTATTACCCTGTTATCCCTAGATTTAAATGATATCGGATCCTAGTA
AGCCACGTTTTAATTAATCAGATCCCATAAACTGCCAGGAATTGGGGATCGGATTCGAGCTAAGAATTCC
CTTGGGGTATCTTTAAATACTGTAGAAAAGAGGAAGGAAATAATAAATGGCTAAAATGAGAATATCACCG
GAATTGAAAAAACTGATCGAAAAATACCGCTGCGTAAAAGATACGGAAGGAATGTCTCCTGCTAAGGTAT
ATAAGCTGGTGGGAGAAAATGAAAACCTATATTTAAAAATGACGGACAGCCGGTATAAAGGGACCACCTA
TGATGTGGAACGGGAAAAGGACATGATGCTATGGCTGGAAGGAAAGCTGCCTGTTCCAAAGGTCCTGCAC
TTTGAACGGCATGATGGCTGGAGCAATCTGCTCATGAGTGAGGCCGATGGCGTCCTTTGCTCGGAAGAGT
ATGAAGATGGACAAAGCCCTGAAAAGATTATCGAGCTGTATGCGGAGTGCATCAGGCTCTTTCACTCCAT
CGACATATCGGATTGTCCCTATACGAATAGCTTAGACAGCCGCTTAGCCGAATTGGATTACTTACTGAAT
AACGATCTGGCCGATGTGGATTGCGAAAACTGGGAAGAAGACACTCCATTTAAAGATCCGCGCGAGCTGT
ATGATTTTTTAAAGACGGAAAAGCCCGAAGAGGAACTTGTCTTTTCCCACGGCGACCTGGGAGACAGCAA
CATCTTTGTGAAAGATGGCAAAGTAAGTGGCTTTATTGATCTTGGGAGAAGCGGCAGGGCGGACAAGTGG
TATGACATTGCCTTCTGCGTCCGGTCGATCAGGGAGGATGTCGGGGAAGAACAGTATGTCGAGCTATTTT
TTGACTTACTGGGGATCAAGCCTGATTGGGAGAAAATAAAATATTATATTTTACTGGATGAATTGTTTTA
GAGCTCGCACGCTGCCGCAAGCACTCAGGGCGCAAGGGCTGCTAAAGGAAGCGGAACACGTAGAAAGCCA
GTCCGCAGAAACGGTGCTGACCCCGGATGAATGTCAGCTACTGGGCTATCTGGACAAKGGAAAACGCAAG
CGCAAAGAGAAAGCAGGTAGCTTGCAGTGGGCTTACATGGCGATAGCTAGACTGGGCGGTTTTATGGACA
GCAAGCGAACCGGAATTGCCAGCTGGGGCGCCCTCTGGTAAGGTTGGGAAGCCCTGCAAAGTAAACTGGA
TGGCTTTCTTGCCGCCAAGGATCTGATGGCGCAGGGGATCAAGATCTGATCAAGAGACAGGATACTAGTG
GAGGAAGAAAAA
Features (pLannotate 1.2.2; 29 found; start..end, strand, type, name):
      1..717     +  CDS            SYFP2: SYFP2 is a basic (constitutively fluorescent) yellow fluorescent protein published in 2006, derived from Aequorea victoria. It is reported to be a very rapidly-maturing monomer with moderate acid sensitivity.
    738..832     +  terminator     lambda t0 terminator: transcription terminator from phage lambda
    847..875     +  promoter       cat promoter (fragment): promoter of the E. coli cat gene encoding chloramphenicol acetyltransferase
    876..1532    +  CDS            cat: CAT_ECOLX - Experimental evidence at protein level: Swiss-Prot protein existence level 1. This enzyme is an effector of chloramphenicol resistance in bacteria. From Escherichia coli. This protein is used as a marker in many commonly used cloning vectors, such as pACYC184.
   1600..1686    +  terminator     rrnB T1 terminator: Escherichia coli rrnB; transcription terminator T1 from the E. coli rrnB gene
   1771..1969    +  mobile_element Tn7R (fragment): mini-Tn7 element (right end of the Tn7 transposon) Tn7
   2007..2025    +  promoter       tet promoter (fragment): E. coli promoter for tetracycline efflux protein gene
   2115..2993    -  CDS            araC: L-arabinose regulatory protein; araC
   3020..3304    +  promoter       araBAD promoter: araBAD; promoter of the L-arabinose operon of E. coli; the araC regulatory gene is transcribed in the opposite direction (Guzman et al., 1995)
   3325..3343    +  misc_feature   MCS (fragment): pUC18/19 multiple cloning site
   3422..4240    +  CDS            tnsA: TNSA_ECOLX - Experimental evidence at protein level: Swiss-Prot protein existence level 1. Required for Tn7 transposition. Forms the transposase, together with TnsB. TnsA executes the 5'-DNA strand breakage reaction. TnsABC and TnsD promote high-frequency insertion of Tn7 into a specific target site known as ATT-Tn7 whereas TnsABC and TnsD promote low- frequency insertion into many different sites. From Escherichia coli.
   4230..6335    +  CDS            tnsB: TNSB_ECOLX - Experimental evidence at protein level: Swiss-Prot protein existence level 1. Sequence-specific, DNA-binding protein required for Tn7 transposition. Recognizes sequences necessary for recombination at both left and right ends of Tn7 and, together with TnsA, forms the transposase. TnsB executes the 5'-DNA strand breakage and joining reactions. From Escherichia coli.
   6335..7999    +  CDS            tnsC: TNSC_ECOLX - Experimental evidence at protein level: Swiss-Prot protein existence level 1. TnsABC + TnsD promote high-frequency insertion of Tn7 into a specific target site known as att-Tn7 whereas TnsABC + TnsE promote low-frequency insertion into many different sites. From Escherichia coli.
   8005..9528    +  CDS            tnsD: TNSD_ECOLX - Protein predicted: Swiss-Prot protein existence level 4. TnsABC + TnsD promote high-frequency insertion of Tn7 into a specific target site known as att-Tn7 whereas TnsABC + TnsE promote low-frequency insertion into many different sites. From Escherichia coli.
   9535..9924    +  CDS            tnsE (fragment): TNSE_ECOLX - Experimental evidence at protein level: Swiss-Prot protein existence level 1. TnsABC + TnsD promote high-frequency insertion of Tn7 into a specific target site known as att-Tn7 whereas TnsABC + TnsE promote low-frequency insertion into many different sites. From Escherichia coli.
   9925..9962    +  misc_feature   MCS (fragment): pUC18/19 multiple cloning site
  10046..10161   +  ncRNA          5S rRNA: Accession: RF00001 - 5S ribosomal RNA
  10165..10251   +  terminator     rrnB T1 terminator: Escherichia coli rrnB; transcription terminator T1 from the E. coli rrnB gene
  10343..10370   +  terminator     rrnB T2 terminator: transcription terminator T2 from the E. coli rrnB gene
  10389..10480   +  promoter       AmpR promoter: bla
  10481..11341   +  CDS            AmpR: β-lactamase; bla; confers resistance to ampicillin, carbenicillin, and related antibiotics
  11383..11511   +  rep_origin     f1 ori (fragment) (sequence partly withheld): f1 bacteriophage origin of replication; arrow indicates direction of (+) strand synthesis
  11512..11621   -  oriT           oriT: incP origin of transfer
  11624..11876   +  CDS            TcR (fragment): tetracycline efflux protein; tet; confers resistance to tetracycline
  12361..12583   +  rep_origin     pSC101 ori: low-copy replication origin that requires the Rep101 protein
  12631..13581   +  CDS            Rep101(Ts): temperature-sensitive version of the RepA protein needed for replication with the pSC101 origin (Armstrong et al., 1984); rep101 encoding an A56V mutation
  14014..14179   +  mobile_element Tn7L: mini-Tn7 element (left end of the Tn7 transposon) Tn7
  14353..15147   +  CDS            KanR: aminoglycoside phosphotransferase; aphA-3; confers resistance to kanamycin
  15155..15472   +  CDS            tnpA (fragment): TN5P_ECOLX - Also known as tnp. Experimental evidence at protein level: Swiss-Prot protein existence level 1. Mediates transposition of transposon Tn5 by a 'cut and paste' mechanism. First, the monomeric transposase binds the 19 bp inverted DNA repeats flanking the transposon. Then, dimerization of the DNA- bound transposase creates a synaptic DNA complex. After nicking of the first DNA strand, excision of the transposon proceeds through a series of intermediates. The transposase then mediates the insertion of the transposon at a new site by strand transfer. The activity of the wild- type tran
