[The description below was written by a language model from this plasmid's Addgene catalogue record and pLannotate feature annotations shown in this document.]
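Description:
pMRE-Tn7-153 is a 15.5 kb mini-Tn7 delivery plasmid built on the pGRG36 backbone and designed to place a constitutively expressed yellow fluorescent protein gene into bacterial chromosomes. It replicates from the low-copy pSC101 origin with the temperature-sensitive Rep101 protein, so it is maintained only at permissive temperature and can be cured from recipients afterwards. The backbone carries ampicillin resistance (bla) for propagation in E. coli. An incP oriT allows conjugative mobilisation from a donor such as the S17-1 λpir strain listed as the growth host. Remnants of an f1 origin and a tetracycline resistance gene are also annotated.

The transposable cargo lies between the Tn7L and Tn7R ends, spanning the sequence numbering origin. It contains a kanamycin resistance gene (aphA-3), a short Tn5 transposase fragment that is probably carried over from the pMREtn5-Ptuf-sYFP2 plasmid from which part of the construct derives, the sYFP2 coding sequence followed by the lambda t0 terminator, and a chloramphenicol acetyltransferase gene with its own promoter and an rrnB T1 terminator. No promoter is annotated upstream of sYFP2. The source plasmid's name suggests a tuf promoter, but the record does not state this.

Outside the transposon ends, tnsA, tnsB, tnsC and tnsD (plus a truncated tnsE) sit under the arabinose-regulated araBAD promoter with araC. TnsABC together with TnsD direct high-frequency, site-specific insertion at the chromosomal attTn7 site. Integrants can be selected with kanamycin or chloramphenicol. The plasmid belongs to a toolbox for stable, single-copy fluorescent labelling of diverse bacteria.
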