Addgene plasmid #118567: pMRE-Tn7-153
Purpose: miniTn7 plasmid to deliver constitutively expressed fluorescent protein genes in bacteria
Depositing lab: Mitja Remus-Emsermann. Depositing organization: University of Canterbury. Publication: Chromatic Bacteria - A Broad Host-Range Plasmid and Chromosomal Insertion Toolbox for Fluorescent Protein Expression in Bacteria. Schlechter RO, Jun H, Bernach M, Oso S, Boyd E, Munoz-Lintz DA, Dobson RCJ, Remus DM, Remus-Emsermann MNP. Front Microbiol. 2018 Dec 12;9:3052. doi: 10.3389/fmicb.2018.03052. eCollection 2018. PubMed 30631309.
Backbone
  Vector backbone: pGRG36
  Vector type: Bacterial Expression ; miniTn7 delivery vector
  Selectable markers: Chloramphenicol/ Kanamycin
Growth in bacteria
  Bacterial resistance: Ampicillin, 100 μg/mL
  Growth temperature: 30°C
  Growth strain: E. coli S17-1 lambda pir
  Copy number: Low Copy
Gene/Insert
  Gene/Insert name: sYFP2
  Species: Synthetic
  Cloning method: Restriction Enzyme; 5′ cloning site Unknown (unknown if destroyed)
Resource information
  A portion of this plasmid was derived from a plasmid made by: pMREtn5-Ptuf-sYFP2
Terms and licenses: Academic/Nonprofit Terms; Industry Terms: Not Available to Industry
Depositor comments: Please visit https://www.biorxiv.org/content/early/2018/09/07/402172 for bioRxiv preprint.
How to cite: pMRE-Tn7-153 was a gift from Mitja Remus-Emsermann (Addgene plasmid # 118567 ; http://n2t.net/addgene:118567 ; RRID:Addgene_118567)
